>Addgene plasmid #76244 | TSSK6 gRNA (BRDN0001147567) | addgene full sequence | sequence record 185464 | Addgene Assembled Sequence
CCCGGGTGCAAAGATGGATAAAGTTTTAAACAGAGAGGAATCTTTGCAGCTAATGGACCTTCTAGGTCTT
GAAAGGAGTGGGAATTGGCTCCGGTGCCCGTCAGTGGGCAGAGCGCACATCGCCCACAGTCCCCGAGAAG
TTGGGGGGAGGGGTCGGCAATTGATCCGGTGCCTAGAGAAGGTGGCGCGGGGTAAACTGGGAAAGTGATG
TCGTGTACTGGCTCCGCCTTTTTCCCGAGGGTGGGGGAGAACCGTATATAAGTGCAGTAGTCGCCGTGAA
CGTTCTTTTTCGCAACGGGTTTGCCGCCAGAACACAGGTAAGTGCCGTGTGTGGTTCCCGCGGGCCTGGC
CTCTTTACGGGTTATGGCCCTTGCGTGCCTTGAATTACTTCCACCTGGCTGCAGTACGTGATTCTTGATC
CCGAGCTTCGGGTTGGAAGTGGGTGGGAGAGTTCGAGGCCTTGCGCTTAAGGAGCCCCTTCGCCTCGTGC
TTGAGTTGAGGCCTGGCCTGGGCGCTGGGGCCGCCGCGTGCGAATCTGGTGGCACCTTCGCGCCTGTCTC
GCTGCTTTCGATAAGTCTCTAGCCATTTAAAATTTTTGATGACCTGCTGCGACGCTTTTTTTCTGGCAAG
ATAGTCTTGTAAATGCGGGCCAAGATCTGCACACTGGTATTTCGGTTTTTGGGGCCGCGGGCGGCGACGG
GGCCCGTGCGTCCCAGCGCACATGTTCGGCGAGGCGGGGCCTGCGAGCGCGGCCACCGAGAATCGGACGG
GGGTAGTCTCAAGCTGGCCGGCCTGCTCTGGTGCCTGGCCTCGCGCCGCCGTGTATCGCCCCGCCCTGGG
CGGCAAGGCTGGCCCGGTCGGCACCAGTTGCGTGAGCGGAAAGATGGCCGCTTCCCGGCCCTGCTGCAGG
GAGCTCAAAATGGAGGACGCGGCGCTCGGGAGAGCGGGCGGGTGAGTCACCCACACAAAGGAAAAGGGCC
TTTCCGTCCTCAGCCGTCGCTTCATGTGACTCCACGGAGTACCGGGCGCCGTCCAGGCACCTCGATTAGT
TCTCGAGCTTTTGGAGTACGTCGTCTTTAGGTTGGGGGGAGGGGTTTTATGCGATGGAGTTTCCCCACAC
TGAGTGGGTGGAGACTGAAGTTAGGCCAGCTTGGCACTTGATGTAATTCTCCTTGGAATTTGCCCTTTTT
GAGTTTGGATCTTGGTTCATTCTCAAGCCTCAGACAGTGGTTCAAAGTTTTTTTCTTCCATTTCAGGTGT
CGTGACGTACGGCCACCATGACCGAGTACAAGCCCACGGTGCGCCTCGCCACCCGCGACGACGTCCCCAG
GGCCGTACGCACCCTCGCCGCCGCGTTCGCCGACTACCCCGCCACGCGCCACACCGTCGATCCGGACCGC
CACATCGAGCGGGTCACCGAGCTGCAAGAACTCTTCCTCACGCGCGTCGGGCTCGACATCGGCAAGGTGT
GGGTCGCGGACGACGGCGCCGCCGTGGCGGTCTGGACCACGCCGGAGAGCGTCGAAGCGGGGGCGGTGTT
CGCCGAGATCGGCCCGCGCATGGCCGAGTTGAGCGGTTCCCGGCTGGCCGCGCAGCAACAGATGGAAGGC
CTCCTGGCGCCGCACCGGCCCAAGGAGCCCGCGTGGTTCCTGGCCACCGTCGGAGTCTCGCCCGACCACC
AGGGCAAGGGTCTGGGCAGCGCCGTCGTGCTCCCCGGAGTGGAGGCGGCCGAGCGCGCCGGGGTGCCCGC
CTTCCTGGAGACCTCCGCGCCCCGCAACCTCCCCTTCTACGAGCGGCTCGGCTTCACCGTCACCGCCGAC
GTCGAGGTGCCCGAAGGACCGCGCACCTGGTGCATGACCCGCAAGCCCGGTGCCTGAACGCGTTAAGTCG
ACAATCAACCTCTGGATTACAAAATTTGTGAAAGATTGACTGGTATTCTTAACTATGTTGCTCCTTTTAC
GCTATGTGGATACGCTGCTTTAATGCCTTTGTATCATGCTATTGCTTCCCGTATGGCTTTCATTTTCTCC
TCCTTGTATAAATCCTGGTTGCTGTCTCTTTATGAGGAGTTGTGGCCCGTTGTCAGGCAACGTGGCGTGG
TGTGCACTGTGTTTGCTGACGCAACCCCCACTGGTTGGGGCATTGCCACCACCTGTCAGCTCCTTTCCGG
GACTTTCGCTTTCCCCCTCCCTATTGCCACGGCGGAACTCATCGCCGCCTGCCTTGCCCGCTGCTGGACA
GGGGCTCGGCTGTTGGGCACTGACAATTCCGTGGTGTTGTCGGGGAAATCATCGTCCTTTCCTTGGCTGC
TCGCCTGTGTTGCCACCTGGATTCTGCGCGGGACGTCCTTCTGCTACGTCCCTTCGGCCCTCAATCCAGC
GGACCTTCCTTCCCGCGGCCTGCTGCCGGCTCTGCGGCCTCTTCCGCGTCTTCGCCTTCGCCCTCAGACG
AGTCGGATCTCCCTTTGGGCCGCCTCCCCGCGTCGACTTTAAGACCAATGACTTACAAGGCAGCTGTAGA
TCTTAGCCACTTTTTAAAAGAAAAGGGGGGACTGGAAGGGCTAATTCACTCCCAACGAAGACAAGATCTG
CTTTTTGCTTGTACTGGGTCTCTCTGGTTAGACCAGATCTGAGCCTGGGAGCTCTCTGGCTAACTAGGGA
ACCCACTGCTTAAGCCTCAATAAAGCTTGCCTTGAGTGCTTCAAGTAGTGTGTGCCCGTCTGTTGTGTGA
CTCTGGTAACTAGAGATCCCTCAGACCCTTTTAGTCAGTGTGGAAAATCTCTAGCAGTACGTATAGTAGT
TCATGTCATCTTATTATTCAGTATTTATAACTTGCAAAGAAATGAATATCAGAGAGTGAGAGGAACTTGT
TTATTGCAGCTTATAATGGTTACAAATAAAGCAATAGCATCACAAATTTCACAAATAAAGCATTTTTTTC
ACTGCATTCTAGTTGTGGTTTGTCCAAACTCATCAATGTATCTTATCATGTCTGGCTCTAGCTATCCCGC
CCCTAACTCCGCCCATCCCGCCCCTAACTCCGCCCAGTTCCGCCCATTCTCCGCCCCATGGCTGACTAAT
TTTTTTTATTTATGCAGAGGCCGAGGCCGCCTCGGCCTCTGAGCTATTCCAGAAGTAGTGAGGAGGCTTT
TTTGGAGGCCTAGGGACGTACCCAATTCGCCCTATAGTGAGTCGTATTACGCGCGCTCACTGGCCGTCGT
TTTACAACGTCGTGACTGGGAAAACCCTGGCGTTACCCAACTTAATCGCCTTGCAGCACATCCCCCTTTC
GCCAGCTGGCGTAATAGCGAAGAGGCCCGCACCGATCGCCCTTCCCAACAGTTGCGCAGCCTGAATGGCG
AATGGG
[124 nt withheld, positions 3367-3490]
C
[91 nt withheld, positions 3492-3582]
A
[49 nt withheld, positions 3584-3632]
CCTTTGACGTTGGAGTCCACGTTCTTT
[37 nt withheld, positions 3660-3696]
ACCCTATCTCGGTCTATTCTTTTGATTTATAAGGGATTTTGCCGATTTCGGCCTATTGGTTAAAAAATGA
GCTGATTTAACAAAAATTTAACGCGAATTTTAACAAAATATTAACGCTTACAATTTAGGTGGCACTTTTC
GGGGAAATGTGCGCGGAACCCCTATTTGTTTATTTTTCTAAATACATTCAAATATGTATCCGCTCATGAG
ACAATAACCCTGATAAATGCTTCAATAATATTGAAAAAGGAAGAGTATGAGTATTCAACATTTCCGTGTC
GCCCTTATTCCCTTTTTTGCGGCATTTTGCCTTCCTGTTTTTGCTCACCCAGAAACGCTGGTGAAAGTAA
AAGATGCTGAAGATCAGTTGGGTGCACGAGTGGGTTACATCGAACTGGATCTCAACAGCGGTAAGATCCT
TGAGAGTTTTCGCCCCGAAGAACGTTTTCCAATGATGAGCACTTTTAAAGTTCTGCTATGTGGCGCGGTA
TTATCCCGTATTGACGCCGGGCAAGAGCAACTCGGTCGCCGCATACACTATTCTCAGAATGACTTGGTTG
AGTACTCACCAGTCACAGAAAAGCATCTTACGGATGGCATGACAGTAAGAGAATTATGCAGTGCTGCCAT
AACCATGAGTGATAACACTGCGGCCAACTTACTTCTGACAACGATCGGAGGACCGAAGGAGCTAACCGCT
TTTTTGCACAACATGGGGGATCATGTAACTCGCCTTGATCGTTGGGAACCGGAGCTGAATGAAGCCATAC
CAAACGACGAGCGTGACACCACGATGCCTGTAGCAATGGCAACAACGTTGCGCAAACTATTAACTGGCGA
ACTACTTACTCTAGCTTCCCGGCAACAATTAATAGACTGGATGGAGGCGGATAAAGTTGCAGGACCACTT
CTGCGCTCGGCCCTTCCGGCTGGCTGGTTTATTGCTGATAAATCTGGAGCCGGTGAGCGTGGGTCTCGCG
GTATCATTGCAGCACTGGGGCCAGATGGTAAGCCCTCCCGTATCGTAGTTATCTACACGACGGGGAGTCA
GGCAACTATGGATGAACGAAATAGACAGATCGCTGAGATAGGTGCCTCACTGATTAAGCATTGGTAACTG
TCAGACCAAGTTTACTCATATATACTTTAGATTGATTTAAAACTTCATTTTTAATTTAAAAGGATCTAGG
TGAAGATCCTTTTTGATAATCTCATGACCAAAATCCCTTAACGTGAGTTTTCGTTCCACTGAGCGTCAGA
CCCCGTAGAAAAGATCAAAGGATCTTCTTGAGATCCTTTTTTTCTGCGCGTAATCTGCTGCTTGCAAACA
AAAAAACCACCGCTACCAGCGGTGGTTTGTTTGCCGGATCAAGAGCTACCAACTCTTTTTCCGAAGGTAA
CTGGCTTCAGCAGAGCGCAGATACCAAATACTGTTCTTCTAGTGTAGCCGTAGTTAGGCCACCACTTCAA
GAACTCTGTAGCACCGCCTACATACCTCGCTCTGCTAATCCTGTTACCAGTGGCTGCTGCCAGTGGCGAT
AAGTCGTGTCTTACCGGGTTGGACTCAAGACGATAGTTACCGGATAAGGCGCAGCGGTCGGGCTGAACGG
GGGGTTCGTGCACACAGCCCAGCTTGGAGCGAACGACCTACACCGAACTGAGATACCTACAGCGTGAGCT
ATGAGAAAGCGCCACGCTTCCCGAAGGGAGAAAGGCGGACAGGTATCCGGTAAGCGGCAGGGTCGGAACA
GGAGAGCGCACGAGGGAGCTTCCAGGGGGAAACGCCTGGTATCTTTATAGTCCTGTCGGGTTTCGCCACC
TCTGACTTGAGCGTCGATTTTTGTGATGCTCGTCAGGGGGGCGGAGCCTATGGAAAAACGCCAGCAACGC
GGCCTTTTTACGGTTCCTGGCCTTTTGCTGGCCTTTTGCTCACATGTTCTTTCCTGCGTTATCCCCTGAT
TCTGTGGATAACCGTATTACCGCCTTTGAGTGAGCTGATACCGCTCGCCGCAGCCGAACGACCGAGCGCA
GCGAGTCAGTGAGCGAGGAAGCGGAAGAGCGCCCAATACGCAAACCGCCTCTCCCCGCGCGTTGGCCGAT
TCATTAATGCAGCTGGCACGACAGGTTTCCCGACTGGAAAGCGGGCAGTGAGCGCAACGCAATTAATGTG
AGTTAGCTCACTCATTAGGCACCCCAGGCTTTACACTTTATGCTTCCGGCTCGTATGTTGTGTGGAATTG
TGAGCGGATAACAATTTCACACAGGAAACAGCTATGACCATGATTACGCCAAGCGCGCAATTAACCCTCA
CTAAAGGGAACAAAAGCTGGAGCTGCAAGCTTAATGTAGTCTTATGCAATACTCTTGTAGTCTTGCAACA
TGGTAACGATGAGTTAGCAACATGCCTTACAAGGAGAGAAAAAGCACCGTGCATGCCGATTGGTGGAAGT
AAGGTGGTACGATCGTGCCTTATTAGGAAGGCAACAGACGGGTCTGACATGGATTGGACGAACCACTGAA
TTGCCGCATTGCAGAGATATTGTATTTAAGTGCCTAGCTCGATACATAAACGGGTCTCTCTGGTTAGACC
AGATCTGAGCCTGGGAGCTCTCTGGCTAACTAGGGAACCCACTGCTTAAGCCTCAATAAAGCTTGCCTTG
AGTGCTTCAAGTAGTGTGTGCCCGTCTGTTGTGTGACTCTGGTAACTAGAGATCCCTCAGACCCTTTTAG
TCAGTGTGGAAAATCTCTAGCAGTGGCGCCCGAACAGGGACTTGAAAGCGAAAGGGAAACCAGAGGAGCT
CTCTCGACGCAGGACTCGGCTTGCTGAAGCGCGCACGGCAAGAGGCGAGGGGCGGCGACTGGTGAGTACG
CCAAAAATTTTGACTAGCGGAGGCTAGAAGGAGAGAGATGGGTGCGAGAGCGTCAGTATTAAGCGGGGGA
GAATTAGATCGCGATGGGAAAAAATTCGGTTAAGGCCAGGGGGAAAGAAAAAATATAAATTAAAACATAT
AGTATGGGCAAGCAGGGAGCTAGAACGATTCGCAGTTAATCCTGGCCTGTTAGAAACATCAGAAGGCTGT
AGACAAATACTGGGACAGCTACAACCATCCCTTCAGACAGGATCAGAAGAACTTAGATCATTATATAATA
CAGTAGCAACCCTCTATTGTGTGCATCAAAGGATAGAGATAAAAGACACCAAGGAAGCTTTAGACAAGAT
AGAGGAAGAGCAAAACAAAAGTAAGACCACCGCACAGCAAGCGGCCGCTGATCTTCAGACCTGGAGGAGG
AGATATGAGGGACAATTGGAGAAGTGAATTATATAAATATAAAGTAGTAAAAATTGAACCATTAGGAGTA
GCACCCACCAAGGCAAAGAGAAGAGTGGTGCAGAGAGAAAAAAGAGCAGTGGGAATAGGAGCTTTGTTCC
TTGGGTTCTTGGGAGCAGCAGGAAGCACTATGGGCGCAGCGTCAATGACGCTGACGGTACAGGCCAGACA
ATTATTGTCTGGTATAGTGCAGCAGCAGAACAATTTGCTGAGGGCTATTGAGGCGCAACAGCATCTGTTG
CAACTCACAGTCTGGGGCATCAAGCAGCTCCAGGCAAGAATCCTGGCTGTGGAAAGATACCTAAAGGATC
AACAGCTCCTGGGGATTTGGGGTTGCTCTGGAAAACTCATTTGCACCACTGCTGTGCCTTGGAATGCTAG
TTGGAGTAATAAATCTCTGGAACAGATTTGGAATCACACGACCTGGATGGAGTGGGACAGAGAAATTAAC
AATTACACAAGCTTAATACACTCCTTAATTGAAGAATCGCAAAACCAGCAAGAAAAGAATGAACAAGAAT
TATTGGAATTAGATAAATGGGCAAGTTTGTGGAATTGGTTTAACATAACAAATTGGCTGTGGTATATAAA
ATTATTCATAATGATAGTAGGAGGCTTGGTAGGTTTAAGAATAGTTTTTGCTGTACTTTCTATAGTGAAT
AGAGTTAGGCAGGGATATTCACCATTATCGTTTCAGACCCACCTCCCAACCCCGAGGGGACCCAGAGAGG
GCCTATTTCCCATGATTCCTTCATATTTGCATATACGATACAAGGCTGTTAGAGAGATAATTAGAATTAA
TTTGACTGTAAACACAAAGATATTAGTACAAAATACGTGACGTAGAAAGTAATAATTTCTTGGGTAGTTT
GCAGTTTTAAAATTATGTTTTAAAATGGACTATCATATGCTTACCGTAACTTGAAAGTATTTCGATTTCT
TGGCTTTATATATCTTGTGGAAAGGACGAAACACCGAACTTGTTGACGAAGTCCGGGTTTTAGAGCTAGA
AATAGCAAGTTAAAATAAGGCTAGTCCGTTATCAACTTGAAAAAGTGGCACCGAGTCGGTGCTTTTTTAA
GCTTGGCGTAACTAGATCTTGAGACAAATGGCAGTATTCATCCACAATTTTAAAAGAAAAGGGGGGATTG
GGGGGTACAGTGCAGGGGAAAGAATAGTAGACATAATAGCAACAGACATACAAACTAAAGAATTACAAAA
ACAAATTACAAAAATTCAAAATTTTCGGGTTTATTACAGGGACAGCAGAGATCCACTTTGGCGCCGGCTC
GAGGGGG
Features (pLannotate 1.2.2; 29 found; start..end, strand, type, name):
     14..80      +  CDS            small t antigen (fragment): SV40 (simian virus 40) small t antigen
    106..317     +  promoter       EF-1α core promoter: core promoter for human elongation factor EF-1α
    318..1256    +  intron         EF-1α intron A: intron upstream of the start codon of human EF-1α
   1278..1877    +  CDS            PuroR (fragment): puromycin N-acetyltransferase; pac from Streptomyces; confers resistance to puromycin
   1893..2481    +  misc_feature   WPRE: woodchuck hepatitis virus posttranscriptional regulatory element
   2532..2551    +  misc_feature   cPPT/CTS (fragment): central polypurine tract and central termination sequence of HIV-1
   2553..2786    +  LTR            3' LTR (ΔU3): self-inactivating 3' long terminal repeat (LTR) from HIV-1
   2864..2985    +  polyA_signal   SV40 poly(A) signal: SV40 polyadenylation signal
   3025..3160    +  rep_origin     SV40 ori: SV40 origin of replication
   3181..3199    -  promoter       T7 promoter: promoter for bacteriophage T7 RNA polymerase
   3207..3362    +  CDS            lacZα (fragment): LacZα fragment of β-galactosidase; lacZ fragment
   3367..3795    +  rep_origin     f1 ori (sequence partly withheld): f1 bacteriophage origin of replication; arrow indicates direction of (+) strand synthesis
   3848..3952    +  promoter       AmpR promoter: bla
   3953..4813    +  CDS            AmpR: β-lactamase; bla; confers resistance to ampicillin, carbenicillin, and related antibiotics
   4984..5572    +  rep_origin     ori: high-copy-number ColE1/pMB1/pBR322/pUC origin of replication
   5755..5847    +  CDS            lacI (fragment): lac repressor; lacI; The lac repressor binds to the lac operator to inhibit transcription in E. coli. This inhibition can be relieved by adding lactose or isopropyl-β-D-thiogalactopyranoside (IPTG).
   5860..5881    +  protein_bind   CAP binding site: CAP binding activates transcription in the presence of cAMP. E. coli catabolite activator protein
   5896..5926    +  promoter       lac promoter: promoter for the E. coli lac operon
   5934..5950    +  protein_bind   lac operator: The lac repressor binds to the lac operator to inhibit transcription in E. coli. This inhibition can be relieved by adding lactose or isopropyl-β-D-thiogalactopyranoside (IPTG). lac repressor encoded by lacI
   5995..6013    +  promoter       T3 promoter: promoter for bacteriophage T3 RNA polymerase
   6041..6267    +  promoter       RSV promoter: Rous sarcoma virus enhancer/promoter
   6268..6448    +  LTR            5' LTR (truncated): truncated 5' long terminal repeat (LTR) from HIV-1
   6495..6620    +  misc_feature   HIV-1 Ψ: packaging signal of human immunodeficiency virus type 1
   6604..6967    +  CDS            HIV-1 gag (fragment): gag protein from human immunodeficiency virus 1; gag
   7113..7346    +  misc_feature   RRE: The Rev response element (RRE) of HIV-1 allows for Rev-dependent mRNA export from the nucleus to the cytoplasm.
   7723..7749    +  CDS            Rev (fragment): human immunodeficiency virus 1 (HIV-1) Rev protein; rev; enhances nuclear export of unspliced and incompletely spliced viral mRNAs
   7753..7993    +  promoter       U6 promoter: RNA polymerase III promoter for human U6 snRNA
   8023..8098    +  misc_RNA       gRNA scaffold: guide RNA scaffold for the Streptococcus pyogenes CRISPR/Cas9 system
   8154..8271    +  misc_feature   cPPT/CTS: central polypurine tract and central termination sequence of HIV-1
