[The description below was written by a language model from this plasmid's Addgene catalogue record and pLannotate feature annotations shown in this document.]
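Description:
TSSK6 gRNA (BRDN0001147567) is a third-generation lentiviral transfer plasmid built on the lentiGuide-Puro backbone that delivers a single guide RNA against human TSSK6, designed against the reference transcript for this testis-specific serine kinase. It is maintained in E. coli as a high-copy plasmid through a ColE1/pUC-type origin with ampicillin selection (AmpR under its own promoter). The backbone also carries an f1 origin, an SV40 origin and poly(A) signal, and leftover lac and T7/T3 cloning-vector elements that play no role in the payload.

The viral genome is transcribed from an RSV promoter fused to a truncated HIV-1 5' LTR, which makes packaging Tat-independent. It includes the Ψ packaging signal with a partial gag sequence, the RRE for Rev-dependent nuclear export, a cPPT/CTS, and a self-inactivating ΔU3 3' LTR. Between the LTRs are two expression units. A human U6 RNA polymerase III promoter drives the 20-nt TSSK6 spacer joined to the Streptococcus pyogenes gRNA scaffold. Downstream, the EF-1α core promoter with its intron A drives puromycin N-acetyltransferase, followed by a WPRE to boost transcript expression, so that transduced mammalian cells can be selected with puromycin.

The plasmid does not encode Cas9, so it has to be used with a separate Cas9 vector or in cells that already express the nuclease in order to knock out TSSK6. It is an individual clone from a human kinome gRNA collection whose guides were chosen using optimized rules for on-target activity and reduced off-target effects. The record does not state the cloning method.
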