Addgene plasmid #76244: TSSK6 gRNA (BRDN0001147567)
Purpose: 3rd generation lentiviral gRNA plasmid targeting human TSSK6
Depositing lab: John Doench & David Root. Depositing organization: Broad Institute. Publication: Optimized sgRNA design to maximize activity and minimize off-target effects of CRISPR-Cas9. Doench JG, Fusi N, Sullender M, Hegde M, Vaimberg EW, Donovan KF, Smith I, Tothova Z, Wilen C, Orchard R, Virgin HW, Listgarten J, Root DE. Nat Biotechnol. 2016 Jan 18. doi: 10.1038/nbt.3437. PubMed 26780180.
Backbone
  Vector backbone: lentiGuide-Puro
  Backbone manufacturer: Zhang Lab (Addgene plasmid # 52963)
  Vector type: Mammalian Expression, Lentiviral, CRISPR
  Selectable markers: Puromycin
Growth in bacteria
  Bacterial resistance: Ampicillin, 100 μg/mL
  Growth temperature: 37°C
  Growth strain: DH5alpha
  Copy number: High Copy
Gene/Insert
  Gene/Insert name: TSSK6 (alt names: TSSK6; NM_032037.3)
  gRNA/shRNA sequence: AACTTGTTGACGAAGTCCGG
  Species: H. sapiens (human)
  Entrez Gene: TSSK6 (a.k.a. CT72, SSTK, TSSK4, FKSG82, FLJ24002)
  Promoter: hU6
  Cloning method: Unknown
  Sequencing primers: 5′ U6-F; 3′ pS2-R
Terms and licenses: Academic/Nonprofit Terms; Industry Terms: Not Available to Industry
Depositor comments: The gRNA was designed to target the following Genbank reference sequence(s): NM_032037.3. Note that this plasmid does NOT contain Cas9. It should be used in conjunction with lentiCas9-Blast (Addgene #52962) or otherwise with cell lines already expressing Cas9. Browse the full kinome gRNA library at http://www.addgene.org/pooled-library/broadgpp-human-kinome/ or visit http://www.broadinstitute.org/rnai/public/ for detailed protocols and information.
How to cite: TSSK6 gRNA (BRDN0001147567) was a gift from John Doench & David Root (Addgene plasmid # 76244 ; http://n2t.net/addgene:76244 ; RRID:Addgene_76244)
