>Addgene plasmid #76244 | TSSK6 gRNA (BRDN0001147567) | depositor partial sequence | sequence record 143704 | Target Sequence
AACTTGTTGACGAAGTCCGG
