>Addgene plasmid #76244 | TSSK6 gRNA (BRDN0001147567) | addgene partial sequence | sequence record 185463 | hU6-F
GAAAGTAATAATTTCTTGGGTAGTTTGCAGTTTTAAAATTATGTTTTAAAATGGACTATCATATGCTTAC
CGTAACTTGAAAGTATTTCGATTTCTTGGCTTTATATATCTTGTGGAAAGGACGAAACACCGAACTTGTT
GACGAAGTCCGGGTTTTAGAGCTAGAAATAGCAAGTTAAAATAAGGCTAGTCCGTTATCAACTTGAAAAA
GTGGCACCGAGTCGGTGCTTTTTTAAGCTTGGCGTAACTAGATCTTGAGACAAATGGCAGTATTCATCCA
CAATTTTAAAAGAAAAGGGGGGATTGGGGGGTACAGTGCAGGGGAAAGAATAGTAGACATAATAGCAACA
GACATACAAACTAAAGAATTACAAAAACAAATTACAAAAATTCAAAATTTTCGGGTTTATTACAGGGACA
GCAGAGATCCACTTTGGCGCCGGCTCGAGGGGGCCCGGGTGCAAAGATGGATAAAGTTTTAAACAGAGAG
GAATCTTTGCAGCTAATGGACCTTCTAGGTCTTGAAAGGAGTGGGAATTGGCTCCGGTGCCCGTCAGTGG
GCAGAGCGCA
